Addgene plasmid #143089: TFORF1003
Purpose: Lentiviral vector for overexpressing transcription factor ORFs with unique 24-bp barcodes. Barcodes facilitate identification of transcription factors in pooled screens.
Depositing lab: Feng Zhang. Depositing organization: Broad Institute. Publication: A transcription factor atlas of directed differentiation. Joung J, Ma S, Tay T, Geiger-Schuller KR, Kirchgatterer PC, Verdine VK, Guo B, Arias-Garcia MA, Allen WE, Singh A, Kuksenko O, Abudayyeh OO, Gootenberg JS, Fu Z, Macrae RK, Buenrostro JD, Regev A, Zhang F. Cell. 2023 Jan 5;186(1):209-229.e26. doi: 10.1016/j.cell.2022.11.026. PubMed 36608654.
Backbone
  Vector backbone: pLX_TRC317
  Backbone manufacturer: Broad Institute Genetic Perturbation Platform
  Backbone size w/o insert (bp): 8264
  Vector type: Mammalian Expression, Lentiviral
  Selectable markers: Puromycin
Growth in bacteria
  Bacterial resistance: Ampicillin, 100 μg/mL
  Growth temperature: 37°C
  Growth strain: NEB Stable
  Copy number: High Copy
Gene/Insert
  Gene/Insert name: ZNF300
  Species: H. sapiens (human)
  Insert size (bp): 1964
  Entrez Gene: ZNF300 (a.k.a. DKFZp686B24204)
  Promoter: EF1a
  Cloning method: Unknown
  Sequencing primers: 5′ GGGTGGAGACTGAAGTTAGGCCAG; 3′ CACATAGCGTAAAAGGAGCAACATAG
Terms and licenses: Academic/Nonprofit Terms; Industry Terms: Not Available to Industry
Depositor comments: NM_001172831,ENST00000446148 . The transcription factor ORF portion of this plasmid was synthesized by Genewiz. Please test multiple small colonies in case of plasmid recombination. To make this collection available in a timely manner, a portion of this collection was not fully sequenced by Addgene. If an Addgene verified full plasmid sequence is not available, please contact us prior to placing an order to request the full sequence.
How to cite: TFORF1003 was a gift from Feng Zhang (Addgene plasmid # 143089 ; http://n2t.net/addgene:143089 ; RRID:Addgene_143089)
