[The description below was written by a language model from this plasmid's Addgene catalogue record and pLannotate feature annotations shown in this document.]
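Description:
TFORF1003 is a third-generation-style, self-inactivating lentiviral expression plasmid built on the pLX_TRC317 backbone and carrying the human zinc-finger transcription factor ZNF300 as its open reading frame. It belongs to a barcoded transcription factor ORF collection in which each clone carries a unique 24-bp barcode, so that the transcription factor delivered to a cell can be identified by sequencing in pooled overexpression screens. In bacteria the plasmid is maintained through a high-copy ColE1/pUC-type origin with ampicillin resistance (AmpR/bla). An f1 origin and remnants of lac, T7 and T3 cloning-vector sequences are also present. The depositor warns that recombination can occur, as is common for plasmids containing LTR repeats.

The viral genome is transcribed from an RSV promoter fused to a truncated HIV-1 5' LTR, followed by the Ψ packaging signal, a gag fragment and the RRE for Rev-dependent nuclear export. Within the transfer cassette, an SV40 early promoter drives puromycin N-acetyltransferase for selection of transduced mammalian cells. A cPPT/CTS element then precedes the strong constitutive EF-1α promoter, which drives the ZNF300 ORF. Downstream, a WPRE enhances transcript expression, and the ΔU3 3' LTR inactivates LTR promoter activity after integration. An SV40 poly(A) signal lies beyond the LTR.

The automated annotation marks only about 820 bp as a ZNF300 fragment, whereas the catalogue lists an insert of 1,964 bp. The rest of the region up to the WPRE is largely unannotated apart from a short U6 promoter fragment. The barcode itself is not annotated, so the record does not show its position.
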