Features (pLannotate 1.2.2; 31 found; start..end, strand, type, name):
      1..1179    +  promoter       EF-1α promoter: strong constitutive promoter for human elongation factor EF-1α
   1244..2062    +  CDS            ZNF300 (fragment): ZN300_HUMAN - Experimental evidence at protein level: Swiss-Prot protein existence level 1. Has a transcriptional repressor activity. From Homo sapiens (Human).
   3071..3124    +  promoter       U6 promoter (fragment): RNA polymerase III promoter for human U6 snRNA
   3166..3754    +  misc_feature   WPRE: woodchuck hepatitis virus posttranscriptional regulatory element
   3805..3824    +  misc_feature   cPPT/CTS (fragment): central polypurine tract and central termination sequence of HIV-1
   3826..4059    +  LTR            3' LTR (ΔU3): self-inactivating 3' long terminal repeat (LTR) from HIV-1
   4137..4258    +  polyA_signal   SV40 poly(A) signal: SV40 polyadenylation signal
   4298..4433    +  rep_origin     SV40 ori: SV40 origin of replication
   4454..4472    -  promoter       T7 promoter: promoter for bacteriophage T7 RNA polymerase
   4480..4635    +  CDS            lacZα (fragment): LacZα fragment of β-galactosidase; lacZ fragment
   4640..5068    +  rep_origin     f1 ori (sequence partly withheld): f1 bacteriophage origin of replication; arrow indicates direction of (+) strand synthesis
   5121..5225    +  promoter       AmpR promoter: bla
   5226..6086    +  CDS            AmpR: β-lactamase; bla; confers resistance to ampicillin, carbenicillin, and related antibiotics
   6257..6845    +  rep_origin     ori: high-copy-number ColE1/pMB1/pBR322/pUC origin of replication
   7028..7120    +  CDS            lacI (fragment): lac repressor; lacI; The lac repressor binds to the lac operator to inhibit transcription in E. coli. This inhibition can be relieved by adding lactose or isopropyl-β-D-thiogalactopyranoside (IPTG).
   7133..7154    +  protein_bind   CAP binding site: CAP binding activates transcription in the presence of cAMP. E. coli catabolite activator protein
   7169..7199    +  promoter       lac promoter: promoter for the E. coli lac operon
   7207..7223    +  protein_bind   lac operator: The lac repressor binds to the lac operator to inhibit transcription in E. coli. This inhibition can be relieved by adding lactose or isopropyl-β-D-thiogalactopyranoside (IPTG). lac repressor encoded by lacI
   7268..7286    +  promoter       T3 promoter: promoter for bacteriophage T3 RNA polymerase
   7314..7540    +  promoter       RSV promoter: Rous sarcoma virus enhancer/promoter
   7541..7721    +  LTR            5' LTR (truncated): truncated 5' long terminal repeat (LTR) from HIV-1
   7768..7893    +  misc_feature   HIV-1 Ψ: packaging signal of human immunodeficiency virus type 1
   7877..8240    +  CDS            HIV-1 gag (fragment): gag protein from human immunodeficiency virus 1; gag
   8386..8619    +  misc_feature   RRE: The Rev response element (RRE) of HIV-1 allows for Rev-dependent mRNA export from the nucleus to the cytoplasm.
   8996..9022    +  CDS            Rev (fragment): human immunodeficiency virus 1 (HIV-1) Rev protein; rev; enhances nuclear export of unspliced and incompletely spliced viral mRNAs
   9029..9052    +  promoter       SV40 promoter (fragment): SV40 early promoter
   9053..9124    +  promoter       SV40 promoter (fragment): SV40 enhancer and early promoter
   9148..9283    +  rep_origin     SV40 ori: SV40 origin of replication
   9329..9925    +  CDS            PuroR (fragment): puromycin N-acetyltransferase; pac from Streptomyces; confers resistance to puromycin
   9974..10091   +  misc_feature   cPPT/CTS: central polypurine tract and central termination sequence of HIV-1
  10156..10222   +  CDS            small t antigen (fragment): SV40 (simian virus 40) small t antigen
>Addgene plasmid #143089 | TFORF1003 | addgene full sequence | sequence record 413207 | Addgene NGS Result
GGCTCCGGTGCCCGTCAGTGGGCAGAGCGCACATCGCCCACAGTCCCCGAGAAGTTGGGGGGAGGGGTCG
GCAATTGAACCGGTGCCTAGAGAAGGTGGCGCGGGGTAAACTGGGAAAGTGATGTCGTGTACTGGCTCCG
CCTTTTTCCCGAGGGTGGGGGAGAACCGTATATAAGTGCAGTAGTCGCCGTGAACGTTCTTTTTCGCAAC
GGGTTTGCCGCCAGAACACAGGTAAGTGCCGTGTGTGGTTCCCGCGGGCCTGGCCTCTTTACGGGTTATG
GCCCTTGCGTGCCTTGAATTACTTCCACCTGGCTGCAGTACGTGATTCTTGATCCCGAGCTTCGGGTTGG
AAGTGGGTGGGAGAGTTCGAGGCCTTGCGCTTAAGGAGCCCCTTCGCCTCGTGCTTGAGTTGAGGCCTGG
CCTGGGCGCTGGGGCCGCCGCGTGCGAATCTGGTGGCACCTTCGCGCCTGTCTCGCTGCTTTCGATAAGT
CTCTAGCCATTTAAAATTTTTGATGACCTGCTGCGACGCTTTTTTTCTGGCAAGATAGTCTTGTAAATGC
GGGCCAAGATCTGCACACTGGTATTTCGGTTTTTGGGGCCGCGGGCGGCGACGGGGCCCGTGCGTCCCAG
CGCACATGTTCGGCGAGGCGGGGCCTGCGAGCGCGGCCACCGAGAATCGGACGGGGGTAGTCTCAAGCTG
GCCGGCCTGCTCTGGTGCCTGGCCTCGCGCCGCCGTGTATCGCCCCGCCCTGGGCGGCAAGGCTGGCCCG
GTCGGCACCAGTTGCGTGAGCGGAAAGATGGCCGCTTCCCGGCCCTGCTGCAGGGAGCTCAAAATGGAGG
ACGCGGCGCTCGGGAGAGCGGGCGGGTGAGTCACCCACACAAAGGAAAAGGGCCTTTCCGTCCTCAGCCG
TCGCTTCATGTGACTCCACGGAGTACCGGGCGCCGTCCAGGCACCTCGATTAGTTCTCGAGCTTTTGGAG
TACGTCGTCTTTAGGTTGGGGGGAGGGGTTTTATGCGATGGAGTTTCCCCACACTGAGTGGGTGGAGACT
GAAGTTAGGCCAGCTTGGCACTTGATGTAATTCTCCTTGGAATTTGCCCTTTTTGAGTTTGGATCTTGGT
TCATTCTCAAGCCTCAGACAGTGGTTCAAAGTTTTTTTCTTCCATTTCAGGTGTCGTGAGGCTAGCACCG
CCACCATGGTGCCTGCTGAGACTTCTTCATCTGGCCTTTTGGAAGAGCAAAAAATGATGAAGTCCCAGGG
GTTAGTATCATTCAAGGATGTGGCTGTGGATTTCACCCAGGAGGAGTGGCAGCAACTTGACCCTTCTCAG
AGGACCCTGTACAGGGATGTGATGCTGGAGAACTACAGCCACCTGGTCTCAATGGGGTATCCAGTTTCCA
AACCAGATGTCATCTCCAAGTTGGAACAAGGAGAAGAGCCATGGATCATAAAGGGAGACATATCAAATTG
GATCTATCCAGATGAATATCAGGCAGATGGGAGACAAGACAGGAAGAGTAACCTTCACAACTCCCAGTCA
TGTATTTTGGGGACAGTTTCCTTCCATCATAAGATACTGAAAGGAGTCACAAGGGATGGTTCATTGTGCT
CCATTTTAAAAGTCTGTCAAGGTGATGGTCAGCTGCAGAGATTTCTAGAGAATCAAGACAAACTCTTCAG
GCAGGTCACATTTGTTAACAGCAAAACAGTGACTGAGGCATCAGGGCATAAATATAATCCACTGGGGAAA
ATATTTCAAGAGTGCATAGAAACAGATATATCAATACAGAGATTCCATAAATATGATGCTTTTAAAAAGA
ACTTAAAACCAAATATTGACCTACCGAGTTGTTATAAGAGCAATTCAAGAAAAAAACCTGATCAGAGTTT
TGGAGGTGGAAAATCATCTAGCCAGAGTGAGCCCAATTCTAATCTTGAGAAGATTCACAATGGAGTAATA
CCTTTTGATGATAATCAGTGTGGAAACGTTTTTAGAAATACACAATCCCTTATTCAATATCAGAATGTGG
AAACTAAAGAGAAAAGCTGTGTATGTGTTACATGTGGAAAAGCCTTTGCTAAGAAGTCACAACTCATTGT
ACATCAAAGAATTCATACTGGAAAGAAACCATATGATTGTGGTGCATGCGGAAAAGCCTTCAGTGAGAAG
TTTCATCTTGTTGTACATCAGAGAACTCATACTGGGGAGAAACCTTATGATTGTTCTGAATGTGGAAAAG
CCTTCTCTCAGAAATCGTCCCTTATTATACATCAGAGAGTTCACACTGGGGAAAAACCCTATGAATGTAG
TGAATGCGGGAAAGCCTTCTCCCAGAAATCACCCCTCATTATACATCAGAGAATACATACTGGGGAAAAA
CCCTATGAATGTAGAGAGTGTGGGAAGGCCTTTTCCCAGAAGTCACAGCTGATTATACACCACAGAGCTC
ATACTGGAGAGAAGCCGTATGAGTGTACCGAATGTGGGAAAGCCTTCTGTGAGAAGTCCCACCTCATTAT
ACATAAAAGAATTCACACTGGTGAGAAACCCTACAAATGTGCTCAATGTGAGGAAGCCTTCAGCAGGAAG
ACAGAACTCATTACACATCAGTTAGTTCATACTGGGGAAAAACCTTATGAATGTACTGAATGTGGAAAGA
CATTCTCCCGCAAGTCACAGCTCATCATACATCAGAGAACACATACTGGAGAAAAACCCTATAAATGTAG
TGAATGTGGCAAAGCCTTCTGCCAGAAGTCACATCTCATTGGACATCAGAGAATTCACACAGGAGAAAAA
CCTTATATATGTACTGAATGTGGGAAAGCCTTCTCTCAGAAGTCCCACCTTCCGGGACACCAGCGAATTC
ATACAGGAGAGAAACCTTACATATGTGCTGAATGTGGAAAGGCCTTTTCTCAGAAGTCAGACCTTGTTTT
ACATCAGAGGATTCATACTGGGGAAAGACCCTATCAATGTGCTATATGTGGGAAGGCCTTCATCCAGAAG
TCACAACTAACTGTACACCAGAGAATTCACACAGTGGTAAAATCATAGTAATGAACTAGTCCGTAACTTG
AAAGTATTTCGATTTCTTGGCTTTATATATCTTGTGGAAAGGACGATGAACGTTTCTTGCACGTCCTCCC
ACGCGTTAAGTCGACAATCAACCTCTGGATTACAAAATTTGTGAAAGATTGACTGGTATTCTTAACTATG
TTGCTCCTTTTACGCTATGTGGATACGCTGCTTTAATGCCTTTGTATCATGCTATTGCTTCCCGTATGGC
TTTCATTTTCTCCTCCTTGTATAAATCCTGGTTGCTGTCTCTTTATGAGGAGTTGTGGCCCGTTGTCAGG
CAACGTGGCGTGGTGTGCACTGTGTTTGCTGACGCAACCCCCACTGGTTGGGGCATTGCCACCACCTGTC
AGCTCCTTTCCGGGACTTTCGCTTTCCCCCTCCCTATTGCCACGGCGGAACTCATCGCCGCCTGCCTTGC
CCGCTGCTGGACAGGGGCTCGGCTGTTGGGCACTGACAATTCCGTGGTGTTGTCGGGGAAATCATCGTCC
TTTCCTTGGCTGCTCGCCTGTGTTGCCACCTGGATTCTGCGCGGGACGTCCTTCTGCTACGTCCCTTCGG
CCCTCAATCCAGCGGACCTTCCTTCCCGCGGCCTGCTGCCGGCTCTGCGGCCTCTTCCGCGTCTTCGCCT
TCGCCCTCAGACGAGTCGGATCTCCCTTTGGGCCGCCTCCCCGCGTCGACTTTAAGACCAATGACTTACA
AGGCAGCTGTAGATCTTAGCCACTTTTTAAAAGAAAAGGGGGGACTGGAAGGGCTAATTCACTCCCAACG
AAGACAAGATCTGCTTTTTGCTTGTACTGGGTCTCTCTGGTTAGACCAGATCTGAGCCTGGGAGCTCTCT
GGCTAACTAGGGAACCCACTGCTTAAGCCTCAATAAAGCTTGCCTTGAGTGCTTCAAGTAGTGTGTGCCC
GTCTGTTGTGTGACTCTGGTAACTAGAGATCCCTCAGACCCTTTTAGTCAGTGTGGAAAATCTCTAGCAG
TACGTATAGTAGTTCATGTCATCTTATTATTCAGTATTTATAACTTGCAAAGAAATGAATATCAGAGAGT
GAGAGGAACTTGTTTATTGCAGCTTATAATGGTTACAAATAAAGCAATAGCATCACAAATTTCACAAATA
AAGCATTTTTTTCACTGCATTCTAGTTGTGGTTTGTCCAAACTCATCAATGTATCTTATCATGTCTGGCT
CTAGCTATCCCGCCCCTAACTCCGCCCATCCCGCCCCTAACTCCGCCCAGTTCCGCCCATTCTCCGCCCC
ATGGCTGACTAATTTTTTTTATTTATGCAGAGGCCGAGGCCGCCTCGGCCTCTGAGCTATTCCAGAAGTA
GTGAGGAGGCTTTTTTGGAGGCCTAGGGACGTACCCAATTCGCCCTATAGTGAGTCGTATTACGCGCGCT
CACTGGCCGTCGTTTTACAACGTCGTGACTGGGAAAACCCTGGCGTTACCCAACTTAATCGCCTTGCAGC
ACATCCCCCTTTCGCCAGCTGGCGTAATAGCGAAGAGGCCCGCACCGATCGCCCTTCCCAACAGTTGCGC
AGCCTGAATGGCGAATGGG
[124 nt withheld, positions 4640-4763]
C
[91 nt withheld, positions 4765-4855]
A
[49 nt withheld, positions 4857-4905]
CCTTTGACGTTGGAGTCCACGTTCTTT
[37 nt withheld, positions 4933-4969]
ACCCTATCTCGGTCTATTCTTTTGATTTATAAGGGATTTTGCCGATTTCGGCCTATTGGTTAAAAAATGA
GCTGATTTAACAAAAATTTAACGCGAATTTTAACAAAATATTAACGCTTACAATTTAGGTGGCACTTTTC
GGGGAAATGTGCGCGGAACCCCTATTTGTTTATTTTTCTAAATACATTCAAATATGTATCCGCTCATGAG
ACAATAACCCTGATAAATGCTTCAATAATATTGAAAAAGGAAGAGTATGAGTATTCAACATTTCCGTGTC
GCCCTTATTCCCTTTTTTGCGGCATTTTGCCTTCCTGTTTTTGCTCACCCAGAAACGCTGGTGAAAGTAA
AAGATGCTGAAGATCAGTTGGGTGCACGAGTGGGTTACATCGAACTGGATCTCAACAGCGGTAAGATCCT
TGAGAGTTTTCGCCCCGAAGAACGTTTTCCAATGATGAGCACTTTTAAAGTTCTGCTATGTGGCGCGGTA
TTATCCCGTATTGACGCCGGGCAAGAGCAACTCGGTCGCCGCATACACTATTCTCAGAATGACTTGGTTG
AGTACTCACCAGTCACAGAAAAGCATCTTACGGATGGCATGACAGTAAGAGAATTATGCAGTGCTGCCAT
AACCATGAGTGATAACACTGCGGCCAACTTACTTCTGACAACGATCGGAGGACCGAAGGAGCTAACCGCT
TTTTTGCACAACATGGGGGATCATGTAACTCGCCTTGATCGTTGGGAACCGGAGCTGAATGAAGCCATAC
CAAACGACGAGCGTGACACCACGATGCCTGTAGCAATGGCAACAACGTTGCGCAAACTATTAACTGGCGA
ACTACTTACTCTAGCTTCCCGGCAACAATTAATAGACTGGATGGAGGCGGATAAAGTTGCAGGACCACTT
CTGCGCTCGGCCCTTCCGGCTGGCTGGTTTATTGCTGATAAATCTGGAGCCGGTGAGCGTGGGTCTCGCG
GTATCATTGCAGCACTGGGGCCAGATGGTAAGCCCTCCCGTATCGTAGTTATCTACACGACGGGGAGTCA
GGCAACTATGGATGAACGAAATAGACAGATCGCTGAGATAGGTGCCTCACTGATTAAGCATTGGTAACTG
TCAGACCAAGTTTACTCATATATACTTTAGATTGATTTAAAACTTCATTTTTAATTTAAAAGGATCTAGG
TGAAGATCCTTTTTGATAATCTCATGACCAAAATCCCTTAACGTGAGTTTTCGTTCCACTGAGCGTCAGA
CCCCGTAGAAAAGATCAAAGGATCTTCTTGAGATCCTTTTTTTCTGCGCGTAATCTGCTGCTTGCAAACA
AAAAAACCACCGCTACCAGCGGTGGTTTGTTTGCCGGATCAAGAGCTACCAACTCTTTTTCCGAAGGTAA
CTGGCTTCAGCAGAGCGCAGATACCAAATACTGTTCTTCTAGTGTAGCCGTAGTTAGGCCACCACTTCAA
GAACTCTGTAGCACCGCCTACATACCTCGCTCTGCTAATCCTGTTACCAGTGGCTGCTGCCAGTGGCGAT
AAGTCGTGTCTTACCGGGTTGGACTCAAGACGATAGTTACCGGATAAGGCGCAGCGGTCGGGCTGAACGG
GGGGTTCGTGCACACAGCCCAGCTTGGAGCGAACGACCTACACCGAACTGAGATACCTACAGCGTGAGCT
ATGAGAAAGCGCCACGCTTCCCGAAGGGAGAAAGGCGGACAGGTATCCGGTAAGCGGCAGGGTCGGAACA
GGAGAGCGCACGAGGGAGCTTCCAGGGGGAAACGCCTGGTATCTTTATAGTCCTGTCGGGTTTCGCCACC
TCTGACTTGAGCGTCGATTTTTGTGATGCTCGTCAGGGGGGCGGAGCCTATGGAAAAACGCCAGCAACGC
GGCCTTTTTACGGTTCCTGGCCTTTTGCTGGCCTTTTGCTCACATGTTCTTTCCTGCGTTATCCCCTGAT
TCTGTGGATAACCGTATTACCGCCTTTGAGTGAGCTGATACCGCTCGCCGCAGCCGAACGACCGAGCGCA
GCGAGTCAGTGAGCGAGGAAGCGGAAGAGCGCCCAATACGCAAACCGCCTCTCCCCGCGCGTTGGCCGAT
TCATTAATGCAGCTGGCACGACAGGTTTCCCGACTGGAAAGCGGGCAGTGAGCGCAACGCAATTAATGTG
AGTTAGCTCACTCATTAGGCACCCCAGGCTTTACACTTTATGCTTCCGGCTCGTATGTTGTGTGGAATTG
TGAGCGGATAACAATTTCACACAGGAAACAGCTATGACCATGATTACGCCAAGCGCGCAATTAACCCTCA
CTAAAGGGAACAAAAGCTGGAGCTGCAAGCTTAATGTAGTCTTATGCAATACTCTTGTAGTCTTGCAACA
TGGTAACGATGAGTTAGCAACATGCCTTACAAGGAGAGAAAAAGCACCGTGCATGCCGATTGGTGGAAGT
AAGGTGGTACGATCGTGCCTTATTAGGAAGGCAACAGACGGGTCTGACATGGATTGGACGAACCACTGAA
TTGCCGCATTGCAGAGATATTGTATTTAAGTGCCTAGCTCGATACATAAACGGGTCTCTCTGGTTAGACC
AGATCTGAGCCTGGGAGCTCTCTGGCTAACTAGGGAACCCACTGCTTAAGCCTCAATAAAGCTTGCCTTG
AGTGCTTCAAGTAGTGTGTGCCCGTCTGTTGTGTGACTCTGGTAACTAGAGATCCCTCAGACCCTTTTAG
TCAGTGTGGAAAATCTCTAGCAGTGGCGCCCGAACAGGGACTTGAAAGCGAAAGGGAAACCAGAGGAGCT
CTCTCGACGCAGGACTCGGCTTGCTGAAGCGCGCACGGCAAGAGGCGAGGGGCGGCGACTGGTGAGTACG
CCAAAAATTTTGACTAGCGGAGGCTAGAAGGAGAGAGATGGGTGCGAGAGCGTCAGTATTAAGCGGGGGA
GAATTAGATCGCGATGGGAAAAAATTCGGTTAAGGCCAGGGGGAAAGAAAAAATATAAATTAAAACATAT
AGTATGGGCAAGCAGGGAGCTAGAACGATTCGCAGTTAATCCTGGCCTGTTAGAAACATCAGAAGGCTGT
AGACAAATACTGGGACAGCTACAACCATCCCTTCAGACAGGATCAGAAGAACTTAGATCATTATATAATA
CAGTAGCAACCCTCTATTGTGTGCATCAAAGGATAGAGATAAAAGACACCAAGGAAGCTTTAGACAAGAT
AGAGGAAGAGCAAAACAAAAGTAAGACCACCGCACAGCAAGCGGCCGCTGATCTTCAGACCTGGAGGAGG
AGATATGAGGGACAATTGGAGAAGTGAATTATATAAATATAAAGTAGTAAAAATTGAACCATTAGGAGTA
GCACCCACCAAGGCAAAGAGAAGAGTGGTGCAGAGAGAAAAAAGAGCAGTGGGAATAGGAGCTTTGTTCC
TTGGGTTCTTGGGAGCAGCAGGAAGCACTATGGGCGCAGCGTCAATGACGCTGACGGTACAGGCCAGACA
ATTATTGTCTGGTATAGTGCAGCAGCAGAACAATTTGCTGAGGGCTATTGAGGCGCAACAGCATCTGTTG
CAACTCACAGTCTGGGGCATCAAGCAGCTCCAGGCAAGAATCCTGGCTGTGGAAAGATACCTAAAGGATC
AACAGCTCCTGGGGATTTGGGGTTGCTCTGGAAAACTCATTTGCACCACTGCTGTGCCTTGGAATGCTAG
TTGGAGTAATAAATCTCTGGAACAGATTTGGAATCACACGACCTGGATGGAGTGGGACAGAGAAATTAAC
AATTACACAAGCTTAATACACTCCTTAATTGAAGAATCGCAAAACCAGCAAGAAAAGAATGAACAAGAAT
TATTGGAATTAGATAAATGGGCAAGTTTGTGGAATTGGTTTAACATAACAAATTGGCTGTGGTATATAAA
ATTATTCATAATGATAGTAGGAGGCTTGGTAGGTTTAAGAATAGTTTTTGCTGTACTTTCTATAGTGAAT
AGAGTTAGGCAGGGATATTCACCATTATCGTTTCAGACCCACCTCCCAACCCCGAGGGGACCCATGCATT
GCATCTCAATTAGTCAGCAACCAGGTGTGGAAAGTCCCCAGGCTCCCCAGCAGGCAGAAGTATGCAAAGC
ATGCGTCTCAATTAGTCAGCAACCATAGTCCCGCCCCTAACTCCGCCCATCCCGCCCCTAACTCCGCCCA
GTTCCGCCCATTCTCCGCCCCATGGCTGACTAATTTTTTTTATTTATGCAGAGGCCGAGGCCGCCTCGGC
CTCTGAGCTATTCCAGAAGTAGTGAGGAGGCTTTTTTGGAGGCCTAGGCTTTTGCAAAAAGCTTTCTAGA
GGTACCACCGGAGCTTACCATGACCGAGTACAAGCCCACGGTGCGCCTCGCCACCCGCGACGACGTCCCC
AGGGCCGTACGCACCCTCGCCGCCGCGTTCGCCGACTACCCCGCCACGCGCCACACCGTCGATCCGGACC
GCCACATCGAGCGGGTCACCGAGCTGCAAGAACTCTTCCTCACGCGCGTCGGGCTCGACATCGGCAAGGT
GTGGGTCGCGGACGACGGCGCCGCCGTGGCGGTCTGGACCACGCCGGAGAGCGTCGAAGCGGGGGCGGTG
TTCGCCGAGATCGGCCCGCGCATGGCCGAGTTGAGCGGTTCCCGGCTGGCCGCGCAGCAACAGATGGAAG
GCCTCCTGGCGCCGCACCGGCCCAAGGAGCCCGCGTGGTTCCTGGCCACCGTCGGCGTCTCGCCCGACCA
CCAGGGCAAGGGTCTGGGCAGCGCCGTCGTGCTCCCCGGAGTGGAGGCGGCCGAGCGCGCCGGGGTGCCC
GCCTTCCTGGAGACCTCCGCGCCCCGCAACCTCCCCTTCTACGAGCGGCTCGGCTTCACCGTCACCGCCG
ACGTCGAGGTGCCCGAAGGACCGCGCACCTGGTGCATGACCCGCAAGCCCGGTGCCAGTTAACGAATTCT
AGATCTTGAGACAAATGGCAGTATTCATCCACAATTTTAAAAGAAAAGGGGGGATTGGGGGGTACAGTGC
AGGGGAAAGAATAGTAGACATAATAGCAACAGACATACAAACTAAAGAATTACAAAAACAAATTACAAAA
ATTCAAAATTTTCGGGTTTATTACAGGGACAGCAGAGATCCACTTTGGCGCCGGCTCGAGGCCTGCAGGT
GCAAAGATGGATAAAGTTTTAAACAGAGAGGAATCTTTGCAGCTAATGGACCTTCTAGGTCTTGAAAGGA
GTGGGAATT
