>Addgene plasmid #143089 | TFORF1003 | depositor partial sequence | sequence record 281405 | Insert
ACCGCCACCATGGTGCCTGCTGAGACTTCTTCATCTGGCCTTTTGGAAGAGCAAAAAATGATGAAGTCCC
AGGGGTTAGTATCATTCAAGGATGTGGCTGTGGATTTCACCCAGGAGGAGTGGCAGCAACTTGACCCTTC
TCAGAGGACCCTGTACAGGGATGTGATGCTGGAGAACTACAGCCACCTGGTCTCAATGGGGTATCCAGTT
TCCAAACCAGATGTCATCTCCAAGTTGGAACAAGGAGAAGAGCCATGGATCATAAAGGGAGACATATCAA
ATTGGATCTATCCAGATGAATATCAGGCAGATGGGAGACAAGACAGGAAGAGTAACCTTCACAACTCCCA
GTCATGTATTTTGGGGACAGTTTCCTTCCATCATAAGATACTGAAAGGAGTCACAAGGGATGGTTCATTG
TGCTCCATTTTAAAAGTCTGTCAAGGTGATGGTCAGCTGCAGAGATTTCTAGAGAATCAAGACAAACTCT
TCAGGCAGGTCACATTTGTTAACAGCAAAACAGTGACTGAGGCATCAGGGCATAAATATAATCCACTGGG
GAAAATATTTCAAGAGTGCATAGAAACAGATATATCAATACAGAGATTCCATAAATATGATGCTTTTAAA
AAGAACTTAAAACCAAATATTGACCTACCGAGTTGTTATAAGAGCAATTCAAGAAAAAAACCTGATCAGA
GTTTTGGAGGTGGAAAATCATCTAGCCAGAGTGAGCCCAATTCTAATCTTGAGAAGATTCACAATGGAGT
AATACCTTTTGATGATAATCAGTGTGGAAACGTTTTTAGAAATACACAATCCCTTATTCAATATCAGAAT
GTGGAAACTAAAGAGAAAAGCTGTGTATGTGTTACATGTGGAAAAGCCTTTGCTAAGAAGTCACAACTCA
TTGTACATCAAAGAATTCATACTGGAAAGAAACCATATGATTGTGGTGCATGCGGAAAAGCCTTCAGTGA
GAAGTTTCATCTTGTTGTACATCAGAGAACTCATACTGGGGAGAAACCTTATGATTGTTCTGAATGTGGA
AAAGCCTTCTCTCAGAAATCGTCCCTTATTATACATCAGAGAGTTCACACTGGGGAAAAACCCTATGAAT
GTAGTGAATGCGGGAAAGCCTTCTCCCAGAAATCACCCCTCATTATACATCAGAGAATACATACTGGGGA
AAAACCCTATGAATGTAGAGAGTGTGGGAAGGCCTTTTCCCAGAAGTCACAGCTGATTATACACCACAGA
GCTCATACTGGAGAGAAGCCGTATGAGTGTACCGAATGTGGGAAAGCCTTCTGTGAGAAGTCCCACCTCA
TTATACATAAAAGAATTCACACTGGTGAGAAACCCTACAAATGTGCTCAATGTGAGGAAGCCTTCAGCAG
GAAGACAGAACTCATTACACATCAGTTAGTTCATACTGGGGAAAAACCTTATGAATGTACTGAATGTGGA
AAGACATTCTCCCGCAAGTCACAGCTCATCATACATCAGAGAACACATACTGGAGAAAAACCCTATAAAT
GTAGTGAATGTGGCAAAGCCTTCTGCCAGAAGTCACATCTCATTGGACATCAGAGAATTCACACAGGAGA
AAAACCTTATATATGTACTGAATGTGGGAAAGCCTTCTCTCAGAAGTCCCACCTTCCGGGACACCAGCGA
ATTCATACAGGAGAGAAACCTTACATATGTGCTGAATGTGGAAAGGCCTTTTCTCAGAAGTCAGACCTTG
TTTTACATCAGAGGATTCATACTGGGGAAAGACCCTATCAATGTGCTATATGTGGGAAGGCCTTCATCCA
GAAGTCACAACTAACTGTACACCAGAGAATTCACACAGTGGTAAAATCATAGTAATGAACTAGTCCGTAA
CTTGAAAGTATTTCGATTTCTTGGCTTTATATATCTTGTGGAAAGGACGATGAACGTTTCTTGCACGTCC
TCCC
