>Addgene plasmid #143089 | TFORF1003 | depositor partial sequence | sequence record 281406 | Barcode
TGAACGTTTCTTGCACGTCCTCCC
